Addgene plasmid #116659: pHAGE-RAF1-R164Q
Purpose: Lentiviral expression of RAF1 R164Q
Depositing lab: Gordon Mills & Kenneth Scott. Depositing organization: Baylor College of Medicine. Publication: Systematic Functional Annotation of Somatic Mutations in Cancer. Ng PK, Li J, Jeong KJ, Shao S, Chen H, Tsang YH, Sengupta S, Wang Z, Bhavana VH, Tran R, Soewito S, Minussi DC, Moreno D, Kong K, Dogruluk T, Lu H, Gao J, Tokheim C, Zhou DC, Johnson AM, Zeng J, Ip CKM, Ju Z, Wester M, Yu S, Li Y, Vellano CP, Schultz N, Karchin R, Ding L, Lu Y, Cheung LWT, Chen K, Shaw KR, Meric-Bernstam F, Scott KL, Yi S, Sahni N, Liang H, Mills GB. Cancer Cell. 2018 Mar 12;33(3):450-462.e10. doi: 10.1016/j.ccell.2018.01.021. PubMed 29533785.
Backbone
  Vector backbone: pHAGE
  Vector type: Lentiviral
Growth in bacteria
  Bacterial resistance: Ampicillin, 100 μg/mL
  Growth temperature: 37°C
  Growth strain: Stbl3
  Copy number: High Copy
Gene/Insert
  Gene/Insert name: RAF1
  Species: H. sapiens (human)
  Mutation: R164Q
  Entrez Gene: RAF1 (a.k.a. CMD1NN, CRAF, NS5, Raf-1, c-Raf)
  Cloning method: Gateway Cloning
Terms and licenses: Academic/Nonprofit Terms; Industry Terms: Not Available to Industry
How to cite: pHAGE-RAF1-R164Q was a gift from Gordon Mills & Kenneth Scott (Addgene plasmid # 116659 ; http://n2t.net/addgene:116659 ; RRID:Addgene_116659)
