[The description below was written by a language model from this plasmid's Addgene catalogue record and pLannotate feature annotations shown in this document.]
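Description:
pHAGE-RAF1-R164Q is an HIV-1-based lentiviral expression plasmid of about 10.4 kb, built on the pHAGE backbone to deliver a mutant human RAF1 (CRAF) open reading frame into mammalian cells. In bacteria it is maintained through a high-copy ColE1/pUC-type origin and selected with ampicillin via the β-lactamase gene. The viral portion is flanked by a truncated 5' LTR and a ΔU3 self-inactivating 3' LTR. It contains the Ψ packaging signal with an adjoining gag fragment, the Rev response element for Rev-dependent nuclear export of the genomic RNA, and the cPPT/CTS. Short nef, rev, lac and SV40 fragments annotated elsewhere appear to be backbone remnants rather than functional units.

Within the provirus, the human EF-1α promoter drives constitutive transcription of the RAF1 coding sequence, which was introduced by Gateway recombination and is therefore bracketed by attB1 and attB2 sites. The insert carries the R164Q substitution in this serine/threonine kinase, which links Ras GTPases to the MEK/ERK cascade. A V5 epitope tag sequence is annotated downstream of attB2, separated from RAF1 by T3/T7 promoter and attB4 remnants; the record does not state whether it is translated in frame with RAF1. An EMCV IRES follows and allows puromycin N-acetyltransferase to be translated from the same transcript, so transduced cells can be selected with puromycin. A WPRE boosts transcript expression. The construct belongs to a collection made for the systematic functional annotation of somatic cancer mutations, and is suited to stable expression of the variant for comparison with wild-type RAF1 or other alleles.
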