Features (pLannotate 1.2.2; 30 found; start..end, strand, type, name):
    377..634     +  LTR            5' LTR (truncated): truncated 5' long terminal repeat (LTR) from HIV-1
    681..806     +  misc_feature   HIV-1 Ψ: packaging signal of human immunodeficiency virus type 1
    790..1128    +  CDS            HIV-1 gag (fragment): gag protein from human immunodeficiency virus 1; gag
   1303..1536    +  misc_feature   RRE: The Rev response element (RRE) of HIV-1 allows for Rev-dependent mRNA export from the nucleus to the cytoplasm.
   1913..2013    +  CDS            Rev (fragment): human immunodeficiency virus 1 (HIV-1) Rev protein; rev; enhances nuclear export of unspliced and incompletely spliced viral mRNAs
   2058..2175    +  misc_feature   cPPT/CTS: central polypurine tract and central termination sequence of HIV-1
   2223..3401    +  promoter       EF-1α promoter: strong constitutive promoter for human elongation factor EF-1α
   3422..3442    +  protein_bind   attB1: mutant version of attB; core recombination site for the Gateway® BP reaction BP Clonase™
   3448..5391    +  CDS            RAF1: RAF1_HUMAN - Also known as RAF. Experimental evidence at protein level: Swiss-Prot protein existence level 1. Serine/threonine-protein kinase that acts as a regulatory link between the membrane-associated Ras GTPases and the MAPK/ERK cascade, and this critical regulatory link functions as a switch determining cell fate decisions including proliferation, differentiation, apoptosis, survival and oncogenic transformation. RAF1 activation initiates a mitogen-activated protein kinase (MAPK) cascade that comprises a sequential phosphorylation of the dual-specific MAPK kinases (MAP2K1/MEK1 and MAP2K2
   5396..5420    -  protein_bind   attB2: mutant version of attB; recombination site for the Gateway® BP reaction BP Clonase™
   5428..5446    +  promoter       T3 promoter: promoter for bacteriophage T3 RNA polymerase
   5472..5490    -  promoter       T7 promoter: promoter for bacteriophage T7 RNA polymerase
   5496..5514    -  protein_bind   attB4 (fragment): mutant version of attB; core recombination site for the Gateway® BP reaction BP Clonase™
   5570..5611    +  CDS            V5 tag: epitope tag from simian virus 5
   5737..6199    +  misc_feature   IRES: internal ribosome entry site (IRES) of the encephalomyocarditis virus (EMCV)
   6213..6810    +  CDS            PuroR (fragment): puromycin N-acetyltransferase; pac from Streptomyces; confers resistance to puromycin
   6826..7414    +  misc_feature   WPRE: woodchuck hepatitis virus posttranscriptional regulatory element
   7422..7487    +  CDS            nef (fragment): NEF_HV1Z2 - Experimental evidence at protein level: Swiss-Prot protein existence level 1. Extracellular Nef protein targets CD4(+) T-lymphocytes for apoptosis by interacting with CXCR4 surface receptors. From Human immunodeficiency virus type 1 group M subtype D (isolate Z2/CDC-Z34) (HIV-1).
   7489..7722    +  LTR            3' LTR (ΔU3): self-inactivating 3' long terminal repeat (LTR) from HIV-1
   7927..8031    +  promoter       AmpR promoter: bla
   8032..8892    +  CDS            AmpR: β-lactamase; bla; confers resistance to ampicillin, carbenicillin, and related antibiotics
   9063..9651    +  rep_origin     ori: high-copy-number ColE1/pMB1/pBR322/pUC origin of replication
   9834..9888    +  CDS            lacI (fragment): lac repressor; lacI; The lac repressor binds to the lac operator to inhibit transcription in E. coli. This inhibition can be relieved by adding lactose or isopropyl-β-D-thiogalactopyranoside (IPTG).
   9894..9987    +  rep_origin     SV40 ori (fragment): SV40 origin of replication
  10012..10049   +  CDS            lacI (fragment): lac repressor; lacI; The lac repressor binds to the lac operator to inhibit transcription in E. coli. This inhibition can be relieved by adding lactose or isopropyl-β-D-thiogalactopyranoside (IPTG).
  10062..10083   +  protein_bind   CAP binding site: CAP binding activates transcription in the presence of cAMP. E. coli catabolite activator protein
  10098..10128   +  promoter       lac promoter: promoter for the E. coli lac operon
  10136..10152   +  protein_bind   lac operator: The lac repressor binds to the lac operator to inhibit transcription in E. coli. This inhibition can be relieved by adding lactose or isopropyl-β-D-thiogalactopyranoside (IPTG). lac repressor encoded by lacI
  10186..10269   +  polyA_signal   SV40 poly(A) signal (fragment): SV40 polyadenylation signal
  10436..329     +  CDS            nef (fragment) (across the origin): NEF_HV1BR - Experimental evidence at protein level: Swiss-Prot protein existence level 1. Extracellular Nef protein targets CD4(+) T-lymphocytes for apoptosis by interacting with CXCR4 surface receptors (PubMed:14990729). From Human immunodeficiency virus type 1 group M subtype B (isolate BRU/LAI) (HIV-1).
>Addgene plasmid #116659 | pHAGE-RAF1-R164Q | addgene full sequence | sequence record 252925 | Addgene NGS Result
TGGAAGGGCTAATTCACTCCCAAAGAAGACAAGATATCCTTGATCTGTGGATCTACCACACACAAGGCTA
CTTCCCTGATTAGCAGAACTACACACCAGGGCCAGGGGTCAGATATCCACTGACCTTTGGATGGTGCTAC
AAGCTAGTACCAGTTGAGCCAGATAAGGTAGAAGAGGCCAATAAAGGAGAGAACACCAGCTTGTTACACC
CTGTGAGCCTGCATGGGATGGATGACCCGGAGAGAGAAGTGTTAGAGTGGAGGTTTGACAGCCGCCTAGC
ATTTCATCACGTGGCCCGAGAGCTGCATCCGGAGTACTTCAAGAACTGCTGATATCGAGCTTGCTACAAG
GGACTTTCCGCTGGGGACTTTCCAGGGAGGCGTGGCCTGGGCGGGACTGGGGAGTGGCGAGCCCTCAGAT
CCTGCATATAAGCAGCTGCTTTTTGCCTGTACTGGGTCTCTCTGGTTAGACCAGATCTGAGCCTGGGAGC
TCTCTGGCTAACTAGGGAACCCACTGCTTAAGCCTCAATAAAGCTTGCCTTGAGTGCTTCAAGTAGTGTG
TGCCCGTCTGTTGTGTGACTCTGGTAACTAGAGATCCCTCAGACCCTTTTAGTCAGTGTGGAAAATCTCT
AGCAGTGGCGCCCGAACAGGGACTTGAAAGCGAAAGGGAAACCAGAGGAGCTCTCTCGACGCAGGACTCG
GCTTGCTGAAGCGCGCACGGCAAGAGGCGAGGGGCGGCGACTGGTGAGTACGCCAAAAATTTTGACTAGC
GGAGGCTAGAAGGAGAGAGATGGGTGCGAGAGCGTCAGTATTAAGCGGGGGAGAATTAGATCGCGATGGG
AAAAAATTCGGTTAAGGCCAGGGGGAAAGAAAAAATATAAATTAAAACATATAGTATGGGCAAGCAGGGA
GCTAGAACGATTCGCAGTTAATCCTGGCCTGTTAGAAACATCAGAAGGCTGTAGACAAATACTGGGACAG
CTACAACCATCCCTTCAGACAGGATCAGAAGAACTTAGATCATTATATAATACAGTAGCAACCCTCTATT
GTGTGCATCAAAGGATAGAGATAAAAGACACCAAGGAAGCTTTAGACAAGATAGAGGAAGAGCAAAACAA
AAGTAAGACCACCGCACAGCAAGCGGCCGGCCGCTGATCTTCAGACCTGGAGGAGGAGATATGAGGGACA
ATTGGAGAAGTGAATTATATAAATATAAAGTAGTAAAAATTGAACCATTAGGAGTAGCACCCACCAAGGC
AAAGAGAAGAGTGGTGCAGAGAGAAAAAAGAGCAGTGGGAATAGGAGCTTTGTTCCTTGGGTTCTTGGGA
GCAGCAGGAAGCACTATGGGCGCAGCGTCAATGACGCTGACGGTACAGGCCAGACAATTATTGTCTGGTA
TAGTGCAGCAGCAGAACAATTTGCTGAGGGCTATTGAGGCGCAACAGCATCTGTTGCAACTCACAGTCTG
GGGCATCAAGCAGCTCCAGGCAAGAATCCTGGCTGTGGAAAGATACCTAAAGGATCAACAGCTCCTGGGG
ATTTGGGGTTGCTCTGGAAAACTCATTTGCACCACTGCTGTGCCTTGGAATGCTAGTTGGAGTAATAAAT
CTCTGGAACAGATTTGGAATCACACGACCTGGATGGAGTGGGACAGAGAAATTAACAATTACACAAGCTT
AATACACTCCTTAATTGAAGAATCGCAAAACCAGCAAGAAAAGAATGAACAAGAATTATTGGAATTAGAT
AAATGGGCAAGTTTGTGGAATTGGTTTAACATAACAAATTGGCTGTGGTATATAAAATTATTCATAATGA
TAGTAGGAGGCTTGGTAGGTTTAAGAATAGTTTTTGCTGTACTTTCTATAGTGAATAGAGTTAGGCAGGG
ATATTCACCATTATCGTTTCAGACCCACCTCCCAACCCCGAGGGGACCCGACAGGCCCGAAGGAATAGAA
GAAGAAGGTGGAGAGAGAGACAGAGACAGATCCATTCGATTAGTGAACGGATCTCGACGGTATCGCCGAA
TTCACAAATGGCAGTATTCATCCACAATTTTAAAAGAAAAGGGGGGATTGGGGGGTACAGTGCAGGGGAA
AGAATAGTAGACATAATAGCAACAGACATACAAACTAAAGAATTACAAAAACAAATTACAAAAATTCAAA
ATTTTCGGGTTTATTACAGGGACAGCAGAGATCCAGTTTGGACTAGTCGTGAGGCTCCGGTGCCCGTCAG
TGGGCAGAGCGCACATCGCCCACAGTCCCCGAGAAGTTGGGGGGAGGGGTCGGCAATTGAACCGGTGCCT
AGAGAAGGTGGCGCGGGGTAAACTGGGAAAGTGATGTCGTGTACTGGCTCCGCCTTTTTCCCGAGGGTGG
GGGAGAACCGTATATAAGTGCAGTAGTCGCCGTGAACGTTCTTTTTCGCAACGGGTTTGCCGCCAGAACA
CAGGTAAGTGCCGTGTGTGGTTCCCGCGGGCCTGGCCTCTTTACGGGTTATGGCCCTTGCGTGCCTTGAA
TTACTTCCACCTGGCTGCAGTACGTGATTCTTGATCCCGAGCTTCGGGTTGGAAGTGGGTGGGAGAGTTC
GAGGCCTTGCGCTTAAGGAGCCCCTTCGCCTCGTGCTTGAGTTGAGGCCTGGCCTGGGCGCTGGGGCCGC
CGCGTGCGAATCTGGTGGCACCTTCGCGCCTGTCTCGCTGCTTTCGATAAGTCTCTAGCCATTTAAAATT
TTTGATGACCTGCTGCGACGCTTTTTTTCTGGCAAGATAGTCTTGTAAATGCGGGCCAAGATCTGCACAC
TGGTATTTCGGTTTTTGGGGCCGCGGGCGGCGACGGGGCCCGTGCGTCCCAGCGCACATGTTCGGCGAGG
CGGGGCCTGCGAGCGCGGCCACCGAGAATCGGACGGGGGTAGTCTCAAGCTGGCCGGCCTGCTCTGGTGC
CTGGCCTCGCGCCGCCGTGTATCGCCCCGCCCTGGGCGGCAAGGCTGGCCCGGTCGGCACCAGTTGCGTG
AGCGGAAAGATGGCCGCTTCCCGGCCCTGCTGCAGGGAGCTCAAAATGGAGGACGCGGCGCTCGGGAGAG
CGGGCGGGTGAGTCACCCACACAAAGGAAAAGGGCCTTTCCGTCCTCAGCCGTCGCTTCATGTGACTCCA
CGGAGTACCGGGCGCCGTCCAGGCACCTCGATTAGTTCTCGAGCTTTTGGAGTACGTCGTCTTTAGGTTG
GGGGGAGGGGTTTTATGCGATGGAGTTTCCCCACACTGAGTGGGTGGAGACTGAAGTTAGGCCAGCTTGG
CACTTGATGTAATTCTCCTTGGAATTTGCCCTTTTTGAGTTTGGATCTTGGTTCATTCTCAAGCCTCAGA
CAGTGGTTCAAAGTTTTTTTCTTCCATTTCAGGTGTCGTGAAGCGGCCCTGCAGATATCAACAAGTTTGT
ACAAAAAAGCAGGCACCATGGAGCACATACAGGGAGCTTGGAAGACGATCAGCAATGGTTTTGGATTCAA
AGATGCCGTGTTTGATGGCTCCAGCTGCATCTCTCCTACAATAGTTCAGCAGTTTGGCTATCAGCGCCGG
GCATCAGATGATGGCAAACTCACAGATCCTTCTAAGACAAGCAACACTATCCGTGTTTTCTTGCCGAACA
AGCAAAGAACAGTGGTCAATGTGCGAAATGGAATGAGCTTGCATGACTGCCTTATGAAAGCACTCAAGGT
GAGGGGCCTGCAACCAGAGTGCTGTGCAGTGTTCAGACTTCTCCACGAACACAAAGGTAAAAAAGCACGC
TTAGATTGGAATACTGATGCTGCGTCTTTGATTGGAGAAGAACTTCAAGTAGATTTCCTGGATCATGTTC
CCCTCACAACACACAACTTTGCTCGGAAGACGTTCCTGAAGCTTGCCTTCTGTGACATCTGTCAGAAATT
CCTGCTCAATGGATTTCAATGTCAGACTTGTGGCTACAAATTTCATGAGCACTGTAGCACCAAAGTACCT
ACTATGTGTGTGGACTGGAGTAACATCAGACAACTCTTATTGTTTCCAAATTCCACTATTGGTGATAGTG
GAGTCCCAGCACTACCTTCTTTGACTATGCGTCGTATGCGAGAGTCTGTTTCCAGGATGCCTGTTAGTTC
TCAGCACAGATATTCTACACCTCACGCCTTCACCTTTAACACCTCCAGTCCCTCATCTGAAGGTTCCCTC
TCCCAGAGGCAGAGGTCGACATCCACACCTAATGTCCACATGGTCAGCACCACCCTGCCTGTGGACAGCA
GGATGATTGAGGATGCAATTCGAAGTCACAGCGAATCAGCCTCACCTTCAGCCCTGTCCAGTAGCCCCAA
CAATCTGAGCCCAACAGGCTGGTCACAGCCGAAAACCCCCGTGCCAGCACAAAGAGAGCGGGCACCAGTA
TCTGGGACCCAGGAGAAAAACAAAATTAGGCCTCGTGGACAGAGAGATTCAAGCTATTATTGGGAAATAG
AAGCCAGTGAAGTGATGCTGTCCACTCGGATTGGGTCAGGCTCTTTTGGAACTGTTTATAAGGGTAAATG
GCACGGAGATGTTGCAGTAAAGATCCTAAAGGTTGTCGACCCAACCCCAGAGCAATTCCAGGCCTTCAGG
AATGAGGTGGCTGTTCTGCGCAAAACACGGCATGTGAACATTCTGCTTTTCATGGGGTACATGACAAAGG
ACAACCTGGCAATTGTGACCCAGTGGTGCGAGGGCAGCAGCCTCTACAAACACCTGCATGTCCAGGAGAC
CAAGTTTCAGATGTTCCAGCTAATTGACATTGCCCGGCAGACGGCTCAGGGAATGGACTATTTGCATGCA
AAGAACATCATCCATAGAGACATGAAATCCAACAATATATTTCTCCATGAAGGCTTAACAGTGAAAATTG
GAGATTTTGGTTTGGCAACAGTAAAGTCACGCTGGAGTGGTTCTCAGCAGGTTGAACAACCTACTGGCTC
TGTCCTCTGGATGGCCCCAGAGGTGATCCGAATGCAGGATAACAACCCATTCAGTTTCCAGTCGGATGTC
TACTCCTATGGCATCGTATTGTATGAACTGATGACGGGGGAGCTTCCTTATTCTCACATCAACAACCGAG
ATCAGATCATCTTCATGGTGGGCCGAGGATATGCCTCCCCAGATCTTAGTAAGCTATATAAGAACTGCCC
CAAAGCAATGAAGAGGCTGGTAGCTGACTGTGTGAAGAAAGTAAAGGAAGAGAGGCCTCTTTTTCCCCAG
ATCCTGTCTTCCATTGAGCTGCTCCAACACTCTCTACCGAAGATCAACCGGAGCGCTTCCGAGCCATCCT
TGCATCGGGCAGCCCACACTGAGGATATCAATGCTTGCACGCTGACCACGTCCCCGAGGCTGCCTGTCTT
CTAGAACCCAGCTTTCTTGTACAAAGTGGTGATATCCAATTAACCCTCACTAAAGGAAGTGTTTAATGTA
AGAGAATGAACCCTATAGTGAGTCGTATTACCACCCAACTTTTCTATACAAAGTGGTTGATATCCAGCAC
AGTGGCGGCCGCTCGAGTCTAGAGGGCCCGCGGTTCGAAGGTAAGCCTATCCCTAACCCTCTCCTCGGTC
TCGATTCTACGCGTACCGGTTAGTAATGAGATCCCTCCCCCCCCCCTAACGTTACTGGCCGAAGCCGCTT
GGAATAAGGCCGGTGTGCGTTTGTCTATATGTTATTTTCCACCATATTGCCGTCTTTTGGCAATGTGAGG
GCCCGGAAACCTGGCCCTGTCTTCTTGACGAGCATTCCTAGGGGTCTTTCCCCTCTCGCCAAAGGAATGC
AAGGTCTGTTGAATGTCGTGAAGGAAGCAGTTCCTCTGGAAGCTTCTTGAAGACAAACAACGTCTGTAGC
GACCCTTTGCAGGCAGCGGAACCCCCCACCTGGCGACAGGTGCCTCTGCGGCCAAAAGCCACGTGTATAA
GATACACCTGCAAAGGCGGCACAACCCCAGTGCCACGTTGTGAGTTGGATAGTTGTGGAAAGAGTCAAAT
GGCTCTCCTCAAGCGTATTCAACAAGGGGCTGAAGGATGCCCAGAAGGTACCCCATTGTATGGGATCTGA
TCTGGGGCCTCGGTGCACATGCTTTACATGTGTTTAGTCGAGGTTAAAAAAACGTCTAGGCCCCCCGAAC
CACGGGGACGTGGTTTTCCTTTGAAAAACACGATGATAATATGGCCACACATATGACCGAGTACAAGCCC
ACGGTGCGCCTCGCCACCCGCGACGACGTCCCCAGGGCCGTACGCACCCTCGCCGCCGCGTTCGCCGACT
ACCCCGCCACGCGCCACACCGTCGATCCGGACCGCCACATCGAGCGGGTCACCGAGCTGCAAGAACTCTT
CCTCACGCGCGTCGGGCTCGACATCGGCAAGGTGTGGGTCGCGGACGACGGCGCCGCGGTGGCGGTCTGG
ACCACGCCGGAGAGCGTCGAAGCGGGGGCGGTGTTCGCCGAGATCGGCCCGCGCATGGCCGAGTTGAGCG
GTTCCCGGCTGGCCGCGCAGCAACAGATGGAAGGCCTCCTGGCGCCGCACCGGCCCAAGGAGCCCGCGTG
GTTCCTGGCCACCGTCGGCGTCTCGCCCGACCACCAGGGCAAGGGTCTGGGCAGCGCCGTCGTGCTCCCC
GGAGTGGAGGCGGCCGAGCGCGCCGGGGTGCCCGCCTTCCTGGAGACCTCCGCGCCCCGCAACCTCCCCT
TCTACGAGCGGCTCGGCTTCACCGTCACCGCCGACGTCGAGGTGCCCGAAGGACCGCGCACCTGGTGCAT
GACCCGCAAGCCCGGTGCCTAAATCGATAGATCCTAATCAACCTCTGGATTACAAAATTTGTGAAAGATT
GACTGGTATTCTTAACTATGTTGCTCCTTTTACGCTATGTGGATACGCTGCTTTAATGCCTTTGTATCAT
GCTATTGCTTCCCGTATGGCTTTCATTTTCTCCTCCTTGTATAAATCCTGGTTGCTGTCTCTTTATGAGG
AGTTGTGGCCCGTTGTCAGGCAACGTGGCGTGGTGTGCACTGTGTTTGCTGACGCAACCCCCACTGGTTG
GGGCATTGCCACCACCTGTCAGCTCCTTTCCGGGACTTTCGCTTTCCCCCTCCCTATTGCCACGGCGGAA
CTCATCGCCGCCTGCCTTGCCCGCTGCTGGACAGGGGCTCGGCTGTTGGGCACTGACAATTCCGTGGTGT
TGTCGGGGAAATCATCGTCCTTTCCTTGGCTGCTCGCCTGTGTTGCCACCTGGATTCTGCGCGGGACGTC
CTTCTGCTACGTCCCTTCGGCCCTCAATCCAGCGGACCTTCCTTCCCGCGGCCTGCTGCCGGCTCTGCGG
CCTCTTCCGCGTCTTCGCCTTCGCCCTCAGACGAGTCGGATCTCCCTTTGGGCCGCCTCCCCGCCTGAGA
TCCTTTAAGACCAATGACTTACAAGGCAGCTGTAGATCTTAGCCACTTTTTAAAAGAAAAGGGGGGACTG
GAAGGGCTAATTCACTCCCAACGAAGACAAGATCTGCTTTTTGCTTGTACTGGGTCTCTCTGGTTAGACC
AGATCTGAGCCTGGGAGCTCTCTGGCTAACTAGGGAACCCACTGCTTAAGCCTCAATAAAGCTTGCCTTG
AGTGCTTCAAGTAGTGTGTGCCCGTCTGTTGTGTGACTCTGGTAACTAGAGATCCCTCAGACCCTTTTAG
TCAGTGTGGAAAATCTCTAGCAGTAGTAGTTCATGTCATCTTATTATTCAGTATTTATAACTTGCAAAGA
AATGAATATCAGAGAGTGAGAGGCCCGGGTTAATTAAGGAAAGGGCTAGATCATTCTTGAAGACGAAAGG
GCCTCGTGATACGCCTATTTTTATAGGTTAATGTCATGATAATAATGGTTTCTTAGACGTCAGGTGGCAC
TTTTCGGGGAAATGTGCGCGGAACCCCTATTTGTTTATTTTTCTAAATACATTCAAATATGTATCCGCTC
ATGAGACAATAACCCTGATAAATGCTTCAATAATATTGAAAAAGGAAGAGTATGAGTATTCAACATTTCC
GTGTCGCCCTTATTCCCTTTTTTGCGGCATTTTGCCTTCCTGTTTTTGCTCACCCAGAAACGCTGGTGAA
AGTAAAAGATGCTGAAGATCAGTTGGGTGCACGAGTGGGTTACATCGAACTGGATCTCAACAGCGGTAAG
ATCCTTGAGAGTTTTCGCCCCGAAGAACGTTTTCCAATGATGAGCACTTTTAAAGTTCTGCTATGTGGCG
CGGTATTATCCCGTGTTGACGCCGGGCAAGAGCAACTCGGTCGCCGCATACACTATTCTCAGAATGACTT
GGTTGAGTACTCACCAGTCACAGAAAAGCATCTTACGGATGGCATGACAGTAAGAGAATTATGCAGTGCT
GCCATAACCATGAGTGATAACACTGCGGCCAACTTACTTCTGACAACGATCGGAGGACCGAAGGAGCTAA
CCGCTTTTTTGCACAACATGGGGGATCATGTAACTCGCCTTGATCGTTGGGAACCGGAGCTGAATGAAGC
CATACCAAACGACGAGCGTGACACCACGATGCCTGTAGCAATGGCAACAACGTTGCGCAAACTATTAACT
GGCGAACTACTTACTCTAGCTTCCCGGCAACAATTAATAGACTGGATGGAGGCGGATAAAGTTGCAGGAC
CACTTCTGCGCTCGGCCCTTCCGGCTGGCTGGTTTATTGCTGATAAATCTGGAGCCGGTGAGCGTGGGTC
TCGCGGTATCATTGCAGCACTGGGGCCAGATGGTAAGCCCTCCCGTATCGTAGTTATCTACACGACGGGG
AGTCAGGCAACTATGGATGAACGAAATAGACAGATCGCTGAGATAGGTGCCTCACTGATTAAGCATTGGT
AACTGTCAGACCAAGTTTACTCATATATACTTTAGATTGATTTAAAACTTCATTTTTAATTTAAAAGGAT
CTAGGTGAAGATCCTTTTTGATAATCTCATGACCAAAATCCCTTAACGTGAGTTTTCGTTCCACTGAGCG
TCAGACCCCGTAGAAAAGATCAAAGGATCTTCTTGAGATCCTTTTTTTCTGCGCGTAATCTGCTGCTTGC
AAACAAAAAAACCACCGCTACCAGCGGTGGTTTGTTTGCCGGATCAAGAGCTACCAACTCTTTTTCCGAA
GGTAACTGGCTTCAGCAGAGCGCAGATACCAAATACTGTTCTTCTAGTGTAGCCGTAGTTAGGCCACCAC
TTCAAGAACTCTGTAGCACCGCCTACATACCTCGCTCTGCTAATCCTGTTACCAGTGGCTGCTGCCAGTG
GCGATAAGTCGTGTCTTACCGGGTTGGACTCAAGACGATAGTTACCGGATAAGGCGCAGCGGTCGGGCTG
AACGGGGGGTTCGTGCACACAGCCCAGCTTGGAGCGAACGACCTACACCGAACTGAGATACCTACAGCGT
GAGCTATGAGAAAGCGCCACGCTTCCCGAAGGGAGAAAGGCGGACAGGTATCCGGTAAGCGGCAGGGTCG
GAACAGGAGAGCGCACGAGGGAGCTTCCAGGGGGAAACGCCTGGTATCTTTATAGTCCTGTCGGGTTTCG
CCACCTCTGACTTGAGCGTCGATTTTTGTGATGCTCGTCAGGGGGGCGGAGCCTATGGAAAAACGCCAGC
AACGCGGCCTTTTTACGGTTCCTGGCCTTTTGCTGGCCTTTTGCTCACATGTTCTTTCCTGCGTTATCCC
CTGATTCTGTGGATAACCGTATTACCGCCTTTGAGTGAGCTGATACCGCTCGCCGCAGCCGAACGACCGA
GCGCAGCGAGTCAGTGAGCGAGGAAGCGGAAGAGCGCCCAATACGCAAACCGCCTCTCCCCGCGCGTTGG
CCGATTCATTAATGCAGCAAGCTCATGGCTGACTAATTTTTTTTATTTATGCAGAGGCCGAGGCCGCCTC
GGCCTCTGAGCTATTCCAGAAGTAGTGAGGAGGCTTTTTTGGAGGCCTAGGCTTTTGCAAAAAGCTCCCC
GTGGCACGACAGGTTTCCCGACTGGAAAGCGGGCAGTGAGCGCAACGCAATTAATGTGAGTTAGCTCACT
CATTAGGCACCCCAGGCTTTACACTTTATGCTTCCGGCTCGTATGTTGTGTGGAATTGTGAGCGGATAAC
AATTTCACACAGGAAACAGCTATGACATGATTACGAATTTCACAAATAAAGCATTTTTTTCACTGCATTC
TAGTTGTGGTTTGTCCAAACTCATCAATGTATCTTATCATGTCTGGATCAACTGGATAACTCAAGCTAAC
CAAAATCATCCCAAACTTCCCACCCCATACCCTATTACCACTGCCAATTACCTGTGGTTTCATTTACTCT
AAACCTGTGATTCCTCTGAATTATTTTCATTTTAAAGAAATTGTATTTGTTAAATATGTACTACAAACTT
AGTAGT
