>Addgene plasmid #116659 | pHAGE-RAF1-R164Q | depositor partial sequence | sequence record 219534 | insert
ATGGAGCACATACAGGGAGCTTGGAAGACGATCAGCAATGGTTTTGGATTCAAAGATGCCGTGTTTGATG
GCTCCAGCTGCATCTCTCCTACAATAGTTCAGCAGTTTGGCTATCAGCGCCGGGCATCAGATGATGGCAA
ACTCACAGATCCTTCTAAGACAAGCAACACTATCCGTGTTTTCTTGCCGAACAAGCAAAGAACAGTGGTC
AATGTGCGAAATGGAATGAGCTTGCATGACTGCCTTATGAAAGCACTCAAGGTGAGGGGCCTGCAACCAG
AGTGCTGTGCAGTGTTCAGACTTCTCCACGAACACAAAGGTAAAAAAGCACGCTTAGATTGGAATACTGA
TGCTGCGTCTTTGATTGGAGAAGAACTTCAAGTAGATTTCCTGGATCATGTTCCCCTCACAACACACAAC
TTTGCTCGGAAGACGTTCCTGAAGCTTGCCTTCTGTGACATCTGTCAGAAATTCCTGCTCAATGGATTTC
AATGTCAGACTTGTGGCTACAAATTTCATGAGCACTGTAGCACCAAAGTACCTACTATGTGTGTGGACTG
GAGTAACATCAGACAACTCTTATTGTTTCCAAATTCCACTATTGGTGATAGTGGAGTCCCAGCACTACCT
TCTTTGACTATGCGTCGTATGCGAGAGTCTGTTTCCAGGATGCCTGTTAGTTCTCAGCACAGATATTCTA
CACCTCACGCCTTCACCTTTAACACCTCCAGTCCCTCATCTGAAGGTTCCCTCTCCCAGAGGCAGAGGTC
GACATCCACACCTAATGTCCACATGGTCAGCACCACCCTGCCTGTGGACAGCAGGATGATTGAGGATGCA
ATTCGAAGTCACAGCGAATCAGCCTCACCTTCAGCCCTGTCCAGTAGCCCCAACAATCTGAGCCCAACAG
GCTGGTCACAGCCGAAAACCCCCGTGCCAGCACAAAGAGAGCGGGCACCAGTATCTGGGACCCAGGAGAA
AAACAAAATTAGGCCTCGTGGACAGAGAGATTCAAGCTATTATTGGGAAATAGAAGCCAGTGAAGTGATG
CTGTCCACTCGGATTGGGTCAGGCTCTTTTGGAACTGTTTATAAGGGTAAATGGCACGGAGATGTTGCAG
TAAAGATCCTAAAGGTTGTCGACCCAACCCCAGAGCAATTCCAGGCCTTCAGGAATGAGGTGGCTGTTCT
GCGCAAAACACGGCATGTGAACATTCTGCTTTTCATGGGGTACATGACAAAGGACAACCTGGCAATTGTG
ACCCAGTGGTGCGAGGGCAGCAGCCTCTACAAACACCTGCATGTCCAGGAGACCAAGTTTCAGATGTTCC
AGCTAATTGACATTGCCCGGCAGACGGCTCAGGGAATGGACTATTTGCATGCAAAGAACATCATCCATAG
AGACATGAAATCCAACAATATATTTCTCCATGAAGGCTTAACAGTGAAAATTGGAGATTTTGGTTTGGCA
ACAGTAAAGTCACGCTGGAGTGGTTCTCAGCAGGTTGAACAACCTACTGGCTCTGTCCTCTGGATGGCCC
CAGAGGTGATCCGAATGCAGGATAACAACCCATTCAGTTTCCAGTCGGATGTCTACTCCTATGGCATCGT
ATTGTATGAACTGATGACGGGGGAGCTTCCTTATTCTCACATCAACAACCGAGATCAGATCATCTTCATG
GTGGGCCGAGGATATGCCTCCCCAGATCTTAGTAAGCTATATAAGAACTGCCCCAAAGCAATGAAGAGGC
TGGTAGCTGACTGTGTGAAGAAAGTAAAGGAAGAGAGGCCTCTTTTTCCCCAGATCCTGTCTTCCATTGA
GCTGCTCCAACACTCTCTACCGAAGATCAACCGGAGCGCTTCCGAGCCATCCTTGCATCGGGCAGCCCAC
ACTGAGGATATCAATGCTTGCACGCTGACCACGTCCCCGAGGCTGCCTGTCTTCTAG
